>Addgene plasmid #103362 | LSB-hsa-miR-219b-5p | depositor full sequence | sequence record 195773 | Full Sequence
AATTGAGGGGATAACGCAGGAAAGAACATGTGAGCAAAAGGCCAGCAAAAGGCCAGGAACCGTAAAAAGG
CCGCGTTGCTGGCGTTTTTCCATAGGCTCCGCCCCCCTGACGAGCATCACAAAAATCGACGCTCAAGTCA
GAGGTGGCGAAACCCGACAGGACTATAAAGATACCAGGCGTTTCCCCCTGGAAGCTCCCTCGTGCGCTCT
CCTGTTCCGACCCTGCCGCTTACCGGATACCTGTCCGCCTTTCTCCCTTCGGGAAGCGTGGCGCTTTCTC
ATAGCTCACGCTGTAGGTATCTCAGTTCGGTGTAGGTCGTTCGCTCCAAGCTGGGCTGTGTGCACGAACC
CCCCGTTCAGCCCGACCGCTGCGCCTTATCCGGTAACTATCGTCTTGAGTCCAACCCGGTAAGACACGAC
TTATCGCCACTGGCAGCAGCCACTGGTAACAGGATTAGCAGAGCGAGGTATGTAGGCGGTGCTACAGAGT
TCTTGAAGTGGTGGCCTAACTACGGCTACACTAGAAGAACAGTATTTGGTATCTGCGCTCTGCTGAAGCC
AGTTACCTTCGGAAAAAGAGTTGGTAGCTCTTGATCCGGCAAACAAACCACCGCTGGTAGCGGTGGTTTT
TTTGTTTGCAAGCAGCAGATTACGCGCAGAAAAAAAGGATCTCAAGAAGATCCTTTGATCTTTTCTACGG
GGTCTGACGCTCAGTGGAACGAAAACTCACGTTAAGGGATTTTGGTCATGAGATTATCAAAAAGGATCTT
CACCTAGATCCTTTTAAATTAAAAATGAAGTTTTAAATCAATCTAAAGTATATATGAGTAAACTTGGTCT
GACAGTTACCAATGCTTAATCAGTGAGGCACCTATCTCAGCGATCTGTCTATTTCGTTCATCCATAGTTG
CCTGACTCCCCGTCGTGTAGATAACTACGATACGGGAGGGCTTACCATCTGGCCCCAGTGCTGCAATGAT
ACCGCGAGAACCACGCTCACCGGCTCCAGATTTATCAGCAATAAACCAGCCAGCCGGAAGGGCCGAGCGC
AGAAGTGGTCCTGCAACTTTATCCGCCTCCATCCAGTCTATTAATTGTTGCCGGGAAGCTAGAGTAAGTA
GTTCGCCAGTTAATAGTTTGCGCAACGTTGTTGCCATTGCTACAGGCATCGTGGTGTCACGCTCGTCGTT
TGGTATGGCTTCATTCAGCTCCGGTTCCCAACGATCAAGGCGAGTTACATGATCCCCCATGTTGTGCAAA
AAAGCGGTTAGCTCCTTCGGTCCTCCGATCGTTGTCAGAAGTAAGTTGGCCGCAGTGTTATCACTCATGG
TTATGGCAGCACTGCATAATTCTCTTACTGTCATGCCATCCGTAAGATGCTTTTCTGTGACTGGTGAGTA
CTCAACCAAGTCATTCTGAGAATAGTGTATGCGGCGACCGAGTTGCTCTTGCCCGGCGTCAATACGGGAT
AATACCGCGCCACATAGCAGAACTTTAAAAGTGCTCATCATTGGAAAACGTTCTTCGGGGCGAAAACTCT
CAAGGATCTTACCGCTGTTGAGATCCAGTTCGATGTAACCCACTCGTGCACCCAACTGATCTTCAGCATC
TTTTACTTTCACCAGCGTTTCTGGGTGAGCAAAAACAGGAAGGCAAAATGCCGCAAAAAAGGGAATAAGG
GCGACACGGAAATGTTGAATACTCATACTCTTCCTTTTTCAATATTATTGAAGCATTTATCAGGGTTATT
GTCTCATGAGCGGATACATATTTGAATGTAGCTCCGAATTTCTCGAGGGCTTGTCGACGACGGCGGTCTC
CGTCGTCAGGATCATGAATTCGACCCGCCTGCCACCATGACCGAGTACAAGCCCACGGTGCGCCTCGCCA
CCCGCGACGACGTCCCCCGGGCCGTACGCACCCTCGCCGCCGCGTTCGCCGACTACCCCGCCACGCGCCA
CACCGTCGACCCGGACCGCCACATCGAGCGGGTCACCGAGCTGCAAGAACTCTTCCTCACGCGCGTCGGG
CTCGACATCGGCAAGGTGTGGGTCGCGGACGACGGCGCCGCGGTGGCGGTCTGGACCACGCCGGAGAGCG
TCGAAGCGGGGGCGGTGTTCGCCGAGATCGGCCCGCGCATGGCCGAGTTGAGCGGTTCCCGGCTGGCCGC
GCAGCAACAGATGGAAGGCCTCCTGGCGCCGCACCGGCCCAAGGAGCCCGCGTGGTTCCTGGCCACCGTC
GGCGTCTCGCCCGACCACCAGGGCAAGGGTCTGGGCAGCGCCGTCGTGCTCCCCGGAGTGGAGGCGGCCG
AGCGCGCCGGGGTGCCCGCCTTCCTGGAGACATCCGCGCCCCGCAACCTCCCCTTCTACGAGCGGCTCGG
CTTCACCGTCACCGCCGACGTCGAGGTGCCCGAAGGACCGCGCACCTGGTGCATGACCCGCAAGCCCGGT
GCCTGATACGCGTGAATTCACTCCTCAGGTGCAGGCTGCCTATCAGAAGGTGGTGGCTGGTGTGGCCAAT
GCCCTGGCTCACAAATACCACTGAGATCTTTTTCCCTCTGCCAAAAATTATGGGGACATCATGAAGCCCC
TTGAGCATCTGACTTCTGGCTAATAAAGGAAATTTATTTTCATTGCAATAGTGTGTTGGAATTTTTTGTG
TCTCTCACTCGGAAGGACATATGGGAGGGCAAATCATTTAAAACATCAGAATGAGTATTTGGTTTAGAGT
TTGGCAACATATGCCCATATGCTGGCTGCCATGAACAAAGGTTGGCTATAAAGAGGTCATCAGTATATGA
AACAGCCCCCTGCTGTCCATTCCTTATTCCATAGAAAAGCCTTGACTTGAGGTTAGATTTTTTTTATATT
TTGTTTTGTGTTATTTTTTTCTTTAACATCCCTAAAATTTTCCTTACATGTTTTACTAGCCAGATTTTTC
CTCCTCTCCTGACTACTCCCAGTCATAGCTGTCCCTCTTCTCTTATGGAGATCCCTCGACCTGCAGCCCA
AGCTTGAATTCTCTAGAATTACCCTGTTATCCCTATGCTTGGTTTACCGAGCTCTTATTGGTTTTCAAAC
TTCATTGACTGTGCCCAACGCGCCTGGGAGCTCACGGGGACAGCCCCCCCCCAAAGCCCCCAGGGATGTA
ATTACGTCCCTCCCCCGCTAGGGGGCAGCAGCGAGCCGCCCGGGGCTCCGCTCCGGTCCGGCGCTCCCCC
CGCATCCCCGAGCCGGCAGCGTGCGGGGACAGCCCGGGCACGGGGAAGGTGGCACGGGATCGCTTTCCTC
TGAACGCTTCTCGCTGCTCTTTGAGCCTGCAGACACCTGGGGGGATACGGGGAAAAAGCTAGGCTGAAAG
ACCGGTTCTTAGAATGACACGCGCCTGGGAGCTCACGGGGACAGCCCCCCCCCAAAGCCCCCAGGGATGT
AATTACGTCCCTCCCCCGCTAGGGGGCAGCAGCGAGCCGCCCGGGGCTCCGCTCCGGTCCGGCGCTCCCC
CCGCATCCCCGAGCCGGCAGCGTGCGGGGACAGCCCGGGCACGGGGAAGGTGGCACGGGATCGCTTTCCT
CTGAACGCTTCTCGCTGCTCTTTGAGCCTGCAGACACCTGGGGGGATACGGGGAAAAAGCTAACTTCTGA
GACGACAACTTTGTATAGAAAAGTTGGCTCCGAATTCGCCCTTGACAGCAGAGATCCAGTTTGGTTAATT
AATTGGCTCCGGTGCCCGTCAGTGGGCAGAGCGCACATCGCCCACAGTCCCCGAGAAGTTGTGGGGAGGG
GTCGGCAATTGAACCGGTGCCTAGAGAAGGTGGCGCGGGGTAAACTGGGAAAGTGATGTCGTGTACTGGC
TCCGCCTTTTTCCCGAGGGTGGGGGAGAACCGTATATAAGTGCAGTAGTCGCCGTGAACGTTCTTTTTCG
CAACGGGTTTGCCGCCAGAACACAGGTAAGTGCCGTGTGTGGTTCCCGCGGGCCTGGCCTCTTTACGGGT
TATGGCCCTTGCGTGCCTTGAATTACTTCCACCTGGCTGCAGTACGTGATTCTTGATCCCGAGCTTCGGG
TTGGAAGTGGGTGGGAGAGTTCGAGGCCTTGCGCTTAAGGAGCCCCTTCGCCTCGTGCTTGAGTTGAGGC
CTGGCCTGGGCGCTGGGGCCGCCGCGTGCGAATCTGGTGGCACCTTCGCGCCTGTCTCGCTGCTTTCGAT
AAGTCTCTAGCCATTTAAAATTTTTGATGACCTGCTGCGACGCTTTTTTTCTGGCAAGATAGTCTTGTAA
ATGCGGGCCAAGATCTGCACACTGGTATTTCGGTTTTTGGGGCCGCGGGCGGCGACGGGGCCCGTGCGTC
CCAGCGCACATGTTCGGCGAGGCGGGGCCTGCGAGCGCGGCCACCGAGAATCGGACGGGGGTAGTCTCAA
GCTGGCCGGCCTGCTCTGGTGCCTGGCCTCGCGCCGCCGTGTATCGCCCCGCCCTGGGCGGCAAGGCTGG
CCCGGTCGGCACCAGTTGCGTGAGCGGAAAGATGGCCGCTTCCCGGCCCTGCTGCAGGGAGCTCAAAATG
GAGGACGCGGCGCTCGGGAGAGCGGGCGGGTGAGTCACCCACACAAAGGAAAAGGGCCTTTCCGTCCTCA
GCCGTCGCTTCATGTGACTCCACGGAGTACCGGGCGCCGTCCAGGCACCTCGATTAGTTCTCGAGCTTTT
GGAGTACGTCGTCTTTAGGTTGGGGGGAGGGGTTTTATGCGATGGAGTTTCCCCACACTGAGTGGGTGGA
GACTGAAGTTAGGCCAGCTTGGCACTTGATGTAATTCTCCTTGGAATTTGCCCTTTTTGAGTTTGGATCT
TGGTTCATTCTCAAGCCTCAGACAGTGGTTCAAAGTTTTTTTCTTCCATTTCAGGTGTCGTGAGAAGGGC
GAATTCGACCCAAGTTTGTACAAAAAAGCAGGCTGGATCCAGGTGCCACCATGGTGAGCGAGCTGATTAA
GGAGAACATGCACATGAAGCTGTACATGGAGGGCACCGTGAACAACCACCACTTCAAGTGCACATCCGAG
GGCGAAGGCAAGCCCTACGAGGGCACCCAGACCATGAGAATCAAGGCGGTCGAGGGCGGCCCTCTCCCCT
TCGCCTTCGACATCCTGGCTACCAGCTTCATGTACGGCAGCAAAACCTTCATCAACCACACCCAGGGCAT
CCCCGACTTCTTTAAGCAGTCCTTCCCCGAGGGCTTCACATGGGAGAGAGTCACCACATACGAAGATGGG
GGCGTGCTGACCGCTACCCAGGACACCAGCCTCCAGGACGGCTGCCTCATCTACAACGTCAAGATCAGAG
GGGTGAACTTCCCATCCAACGGCCCTGTGATGCAGAAGAAAACACTCGGCTGGGAGGCCTCCACCGAGAC
ACTGTACCCCGCTGACGGCGGCCTGGAAGGCAGAGCCGACATGGCCCTGAAGCTCGTGGGCGGGGGCCAC
CTGATCTGCAACCTTAAGACCACATACAGATCCAAGAAACCCGCTAAGAACCTCAAGATGCCCGGCGTCT
ACTATGTGGACAGGAGACTGGAAAGAATCAAGGAGGCCGACAAAGAGACATACGTCGAGCAGCACGAGGT
GGCTGTGGCCAGATACTGCGACCTCCCTAGCAAACTGGGGCACAAACTTAATTGAGAATTCTACCACCCA
GCTTTCTTGTACAAAGTGGTACGTCTCAAGACCAGAGGTCTCTGCTTGTTTCGGCCGAGAATTGTGGCTG
GACATCTCGAGAATTGTGGCTGGACATCTCGAGAATTGTGGCTGGACATCTCGAGAATTGTGGCTGGACA
TCTCAACCAGAAGAGACCTGTGCTTCACTCCTCAGGTGCAGGCTGCCTATCAGAAGGTGGTGGCTGGTGT
GGCCAATGCCCTGGCTCACAAATACCACTGAGATCTTTTTCCCTCTGCCAAAAATTATGGGGACATCATG
AAGCCCCTTGAGCATCTGACTTCTGGCTAATAAAGGAAATTTATTTTCATTGCAATAGTGTGTTGGAATT
TTTTGTGTCTCTCACTCGGAAGGACATATGGGAGGGCAAATCATTTAAAACATCAGAATGAGTATTTGGT
TTAGAGTTTGGCAACATATGCCCATATGCTGGCTGCCATGAACAAAGGTTGGCTATAAAGAGGTCATCAG
TATATGAAACAGCCCCCTGCTGTCCATTCCTTATTCCATAGAAAAGCCTTGACTTGAGGTTAGATTTTTT
TTATATTTTGTTTTGTGTTATTTTTTTCTTTAACATCCCTAAAATTTTCCTTACATGTTTTACTAGCCAG
ATTTTTCCTCCTCTCCTGACTACTCCCAGTCATAGCTGTCCCTCTTCTCTTATGGAGATCCCGAGCGGTG
CGTTTTTATGCTTGTAGTATTGTATAATGTTTTTAAGATCCAAGCTTCTGACCTCTTCTCTTCCTCCCAC
AGGGCCTCGAGACAATTGCATCGATGGTACCAGTGAAAGTCTGCAATGAATTCGAGTTGGCGCGCCTGTC
ATTCTAAATCTCTCTTTCAGCCTAAAGCTTTTTCCCCGTATCCCCCCAGGTGTCTGCAGGCTCAAAGAGC
AGCGAGAAGCGTTCAGAGGAAAGCGATCCCGTGCCACCTTCCCCGTGCCCGGGCTGTCCCCGCACGCTGC
CGGCTCGGGGATGCGGGGGGAGCGCCGGACCGGAGCGGAGCCCCGGGCGGCTCGCTGCTGCCCCCTAGCG
GGGGAGGGACGTAATTACATCCCTGGGGGCTTTGGGAGGGGGCTGTCCCCGTGAGCTCCCAGGCGCGCCT
GTCATTCTAAATCTCTCTTTCAGCCTAAAGCTTTTTCCCCGTATCCCCCCAGGTGTCTGCAGGCTCAAAG
AGCAGCGAGAAGCGTTCAGAGGAAAGCGATCCCGTGCCACCTTCCCCGTGCCCGGGCTGTCCCCGCACGC
TGCCGGCTCGGGGATGCGGGGGGAGCGCCGGACCGGAGCGGAGCCCCGGGCGGCTCGCTGCTGCCCCCTA
GCGGGGGAGGGACGTAATTACATCCCTGGGGGCTTTGGGGGGGGGCTGTCCCCGTGAGCTCCCAGGCGCG
CCAACTCGGTACCGTATCGATGTCGACGTTAACGCTAGTGATATCAACTTTGTATAGAAAAGTTGGCTCC
GAATTCGCCCTTGACAGCAGAGATCCAGTTTGGTTAATTAATTGGCTCCGGTGCCCGTCAGTGGGCAGAG
CGCACATCGCCCACAGTCCCCGAGAAGTTGTGGGGAGGGGTCGGCAATTGAACCGGTGCCTAGAGAAGGT
GGCGCGGGGTAAACTGGGAAAGTGATGTCGTGTACTGGCTCCGCCTTTTTCCCGAGGGTGGGGGAGAACC
GTATATAAGTGCAGTAGTCGCCGTGAACGTTCTTTTTCGCAACGGGTTTGCCGCCAGAACACAGGTAAGT
GCCGTGTGTGGTTCCCGCGGGCCTGGCCTCTTTACGGGTTATGGCCCTTGCGTGCCTTGAATTACTTCCA
CCTGGCTGCAGTACGTGATTCTTGATCCCGAGCTTCGGGTTGGAAGTGGGTGGGAGAGTTCGAGGCCTTG
CGCTTAAGGAGCCCCTTCGCCTCGTGCTTGAGTTGAGGCCTGGCCTGGGCGCTGGGGCCGCCGCGTGCGA
ATCTGGTGGCACCTTCGCGCCTGTCTCGCTGCTTTCGATAAGTCTCTAGCCATTTAAAATTTTTGATGAC
CTGCTGCGACGCTTTTTTTCTGGCAAGATAGTCTTGTAAATGCGGGCCAAGATCTGCACACTGGTATTTC
GGTTTTTGGGGCCGCGGGCGGCGACGGGGCCCGTGCGTCCCAGCGCACATGTTCGGCGAGGCGGGGCCTG
CGAGCGCGGCCACCGAGAATCGGACGGGGGTAGTCTCAAGCTGGCCGGCCTGCTCTGGTGCCTGGCCTCG
CGCCGCCGTGTATCGCCCCGCCCTGGGCGGCAAGGCTGGCCCGGTCGGCACCAGTTGCGTGAGCGGAAAG
ATGGCCGCTTCCCGGCCCTGCTGCAGGGAGCTCAAAATGGAGGACGCGGCGCTCGGGAGAGCGGGCGGGT
GAGTCACCCACACAAAGGAAAAGGGCCTTTCCGTCCTCAGCCGTCGCTTCATGTGACTCCACGGAGTACC
GGGCGCCGTCCAGGCACCTCGATTAGTTCTCGAGCTTTTGGAGTACGTCGTCTTTAGGTTGGGGGGAGGG
GTTTTATGCGATGGAGTTTCCCCACACTGAGTGGGTGGAGACTGAAGTTAGGCCAGCTTGGCACTTGATG
TAATTCTCCTTGGAATTTGCCCTTTTTGAGTTTGGATCTTGGTTCATTCTCAAGCCTCAGACAGTGGTTC
AAAGTTTTTTTCTTCCATTTCAGGTGTCGTGAGAAGGGCGAATTCGACCCAAGTTTGTACAAAAAAGCAG
GCTCGCCACCATGGTGAGCAAGGGCGAGGAGCTGTTCACCGGGGTGGTGCCCATCCTGGTCGAGCTGGAC
GGCGACGTAAACGGCCACAAGTTCAGCGTGAGGGGCGAGGGCGAGGGCGATGCCACCAACGGCAAGCTGA
CCCTGAAGTTCATCTGCACCACCGGCAAGCTGCCCGTGCCCTGGCCCACCCTCGTGACCACCCTGAGCCA
CGGCGTGCAGTGCTTCGCCCGCTACCCCGACCACATGAAGCAGCACGACTTCTTCAAGTCCGCCATGCCC
GAAGGCTACGTCCAGGAGCGCACCATCTTCTTCAAGGACGACGGCACCTACAAGACCCGCGCCGAGGTGA
AGTTCGAGGGCGACACCCTAGTGAACCGCATCGAGCTGAAGGGCGTCGACTTCAAGGAGGACGGCAACAT
CCTGGGGCACAAGCTGGAGTACAACTTCAACAGCCACAACATCTATATCATGGCCGTCAAGCAGAAGAAC
GGCATCAAGGTGAACTTCAAGATCCGCCACAACGTGGAGGACGGCAGCGTGCAGCTCGCCGACCACTACC
AGCAGAACACCCCCATCGGCGACGGCCCCGTGCTGCTGCCCGACAGCCACTACCTGAGCACCCAGTCCGT
GCTGAGCAAAGACCCCAACGAGAAGCGCGATCACATGGTCCTGCTGGAGTTCCGCACCGCCGCCGGGATC
ACTCTCGGCATGGACGAGCTGTACAAGTAATACCACCCAGCTTTCTTGTACAAAGTGGTACGCGTGAATT
CACTCCTCAGGTGCAGGCTGCCTATCAGAAGGTGGTGGCTGGTGTGGCCAATGCCCTGGCTCACAAATAC
CACTGAGATCTTTTTCCCTCTGCCAAAAATTATGGGGACATCATGAAGCCCCTTGAGCATCTGACTTCTG
GCTAATAAAGGAAATTTATTTTCATTGCAATAGTGTGTTGGAATTTTTTGTGTCTCTCACTCGGAAGGAC
ATATGGGAGGGCAAATCATTTAAAACATCAGAATGAGTATTTGGTTTAGAGTTTGGCAACATATGCCCAT
ATGCTGGCTGCCATGAACAAAGGTTGGCTATAAAGAGGTCATCAGTATATGAAACAGCCCCCTGCTGTCC
ATTCCTTATTCCATAGAAAAGCCTTGACTTGAGGTTAGATTTTTTTTATATTTTGTTTTGTGTTATTTTT
TTCTTTAACATCCCTAAAATTTTCCTTACATGTTTTACTAGCCAGATTTTTCCTCCTCTCCTGACTACTC
CCAGTCATAGCTGTCCCTCTTCTCTTATGGAGATCCCTCGACCTGCAGCCCAAGCTTGGCGTAATCATGG
TCATAGCTGTTTCCTGTGTGAAATTGTTATCCGCTCACAATTCCACACAACATACGAGCCGGAAGCATAA
AGTGTAAAGCCTGGGGTGCCTAATGAGTGAGCTAACTCACATTAATTGCGTTGCGCTCACTGCCCGCTTT
CCAGTCGGGAAACCTGTCGTGCCAGCGGATCGACAGTACTAAGCTTGGTCTAATACCCAATCTCTCGTCT
TATCCAGATGTTTTATACGCCTCTGGCCCGTGTCTCAAAATCTCTGATGTTACATTGCACAAGATAAAAT
AATATCATCATGAACAATAAAACTGTCTGCTTACATAAACAGTAATACAAGGGGTGTTATGAGCCATATT
CAACGGGAAACGTCGAGGCCGCGATTAAATTCCAACATGGATGCTGATTTATATGGGTATAAATGGGCTC
GCGATAATGTCGGGCAATCAGGTGCGACAATCTATCGCTTGTATGGGAAGCCCGATGCGCCAGAGTTGTT
TCTGAAACATGGCAAAGGTAGCGTTGCCAATGATGTTACAGATGAGATGGTCAGACTAAACTGGCTGACG
GAATTTATGCCTCTTCCGACCATCAAGCATTTTATCCGTACTCCTGATGATGCATGGTTACTCACCACTG
CGATCCCCGGAAAAACAGCATTCCAGGTATTAGAAGAATATCCTGATTCAGGTGAAAATATTGTTGATGC
GCTGGCAGTGTTCCTGCGCCGGTTGCATTCGATTCCTGTTTGTAATTGTCCTTTTAACAGCGATCGCGTA
TTTCGTCTCGCTCAGGCGCAATCACGAATGAATAACGGTTTGGTTGATGCGAGTGATTTTGATGACGAGC
GTAATGGCTGGCCTGTTGAACAAGTCTGGAAAGAAATGCATAAACTTTTGCCATTCTCACCGGATTCAGT
CGTCACTCATGGTGATTTCTCACTTGATAACCTTATTTTTGACGAGGGGAAATTAATAGGTTGTATTGAT
GTTGGACGAGTCGGAATCGCAGACCGATACCAGGATCTTGCCATCCTATGGAACTGCCTCGGTGAGTTTT
CTCCTTCATTACAGAAACGGCTTTTTCAAAAATATGGTATTGATAATCCTGATATGAATAAATTGCAGTT
TCATTTGATGCTCGATGAGTTTTTCTAATCAGAATTGGTTAATTGGTTGTAACACTGGCAGAGCATTACG
CTGACTTGACGGGACGGCGCAAGCTCATGACCAAAATCCCTTAACGTGAGTTACGCGTCGTTCCACTGAG
CGTCAGAGGTATCACTAGTATTACAGAGGTAAGTTATAACAGTCGCCTAACCC
Features (pLannotate 1.2.2; 28 found; start..end, strand, type, name):
     87..675     -  rep_origin     ori: high-copy-number ColE1/pMB1/pBR322/pUC origin of replication
    846..1706    -  CDS            AmpR: β-lactamase; bla; confers resistance to ampicillin, carbenicillin, and related antibiotics
   1707..1778    -  promoter       AmpR promoter: bla
   1857..2456    +  CDS            PuroR: puromycin N-acetyltransferase; pac from Streptomyces alboniger; confers resistance to puromycin
   2461..2541    +  CDS            HBB (fragment): HBB_PONPY - Experimental evidence at transcript level: Swiss-Prot protein existence level 2. Involved in oxygen transport from the lung to the various peripheral tissues. From Pongo pygmaeus (Bornean orangutan).
   2612..2667    +  polyA_signal   β-globin poly(A) signal: rabbit β-globin polyadenylation signal (Gil and Proudfoot, 1987)
   3646..3666    +  protein_bind   attB4: mutant version of attB; core recombination site for the Gateway® BP reaction BP Clonase™
   3734..3945    +  promoter       EF-1α core promoter: core promoter for human elongation factor EF-1α
   3946..4884    +  intron         EF-1α intron A: intron upstream of the start codon of human EF-1α
   4911..4931    +  protein_bind   attB1: mutant version of attB; core recombination site for the Gateway® BP reaction BP Clonase™
   4951..5646    +  CDS            mKate2: mKate2 is a basic (constitutively fluorescent) red fluorescent protein published in 2009, derived from Entacmaea quadricolor. It is reported to be a rapidly-maturing monomer with moderate acid sensitivity.
   5666..5690    -  protein_bind   attB2: mutant version of attB; recombination site for the Gateway® BP reaction BP Clonase™
   5834..5908    +  CDS            HBB (fragment): HBB_PONPY - Experimental evidence at transcript level: Swiss-Prot protein existence level 2. Involved in oxygen transport from the lung to the various peripheral tissues. From Pongo pygmaeus (Bornean orangutan).
   5979..6034    +  polyA_signal   β-globin poly(A) signal: rabbit β-globin polyadenylation signal (Gil and Proudfoot, 1987)
   6418..6443    +  misc_feature   SA: splice acceptor site
   7115..7135    +  protein_bind   attB4: mutant version of attB; core recombination site for the Gateway® BP reaction BP Clonase™
   7203..7414    +  promoter       EF-1α core promoter: core promoter for human elongation factor EF-1α
   7415..8353    +  intron         EF-1α intron A: intron upstream of the start codon of human EF-1α
   8380..8400    +  protein_bind   attB1: mutant version of attB; core recombination site for the Gateway® BP reaction BP Clonase™
   8411..9127    +  CDS            EBFP2: EBFP2 is a basic (constitutively fluorescent) blue fluorescent protein published in 2007, derived from Aequorea victoria. It is reported to be a rapidly-maturing monomer with moderate acid sensitivity.
   9135..9159    -  protein_bind   attB2: mutant version of attB; recombination site for the Gateway® BP reaction BP Clonase™
   9163..9243    +  CDS            HBB (fragment): HBB_PONPY - Experimental evidence at transcript level: Swiss-Prot protein existence level 2. Involved in oxygen transport from the lung to the various peripheral tissues. From Pongo pygmaeus (Bornean orangutan).
   9314..9369    +  polyA_signal   β-globin poly(A) signal: rabbit β-globin polyadenylation signal (Gil and Proudfoot, 1987)
   9752..9774    -  protein_bind   lac operator (fragment): The lac repressor binds to the lac operator to inhibit transcription in E. coli. This inhibition can be relieved by adding lactose or isopropyl-β-D-thiogalactopyranoside (IPTG). lac repressor encoded by lacI
   9778..9808    -  promoter       lac promoter: promoter for the E. coli lac operon
   9823..9844    -  protein_bind   CAP binding site: CAP binding activates transcription in the presence of cAMP. E. coli catabolite activator protein
   9857..9896    -  CDS            lacI (fragment): lac repressor; lacI; The lac repressor binds to the lac operator to inhibit transcription in E. coli. This inhibition can be relieved by adding lactose or isopropyl-β-D-thiogalactopyranoside (IPTG).
  10069..10878   +  CDS            KanR: aminoglycoside phosphotransferase; aph(3')-Ia; confers resistance to kanamycin in bacteria or G418 (Geneticin®) in eukaryotes
