[The description below was written by a language model from this plasmid's Addgene catalogue record and pLannotate feature annotations shown in this document.]
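Description:
LSB-hsa-miR-219b-5p is an 11 kb mammalian expression plasmid built on the Low Sensor Backbone (LSB). It serves as a two-colour fluorescent reporter of microRNA activity in synthetic biology work. In bacteria it replicates from a high-copy ColE1/pUC-type origin and carries both an ampicillin (β-lactamase) and a kanamycin (aph(3')-Ia) resistance gene, so it is maintained under dual selection. A puromycin N-acetyltransferase coding sequence followed by a rabbit β-globin polyadenylation signal is also present for selection in mammalian cells. The feature table does not annotate a dedicated promoter for it.

The payload consists of two parallel transcription units in the same orientation. Each is driven by the human EF-1α core promoter with its intron A, ends in a rabbit β-globin poly(A) region, and is flanked by Gateway attB4/attB1/attB2 scars left over from modular assembly. The first unit encodes the red fluorescent protein mKate2. According to the record it carries a target site for human miR-219b-5p in its 3' UTR, although this site is not annotated as a separate feature. The second unit encodes the blue fluorescent protein EBFP2 and has no miRNA target, so it acts as an internal reference for plasmid delivery and expression. When miR-219b-5p is active in a transfected cell, it represses the mKate2 transcript while EBFP2 is unaffected, so the drop in red fluorescence relative to blue gives a measure of miRNA activity.

The depositor notes that the repeated poly(A) elements make the plasmid inherently unstable. The physical plasmid also differs slightly from the deposited sequence, including short insertions flanking the puromycin gene that do not impair puromycin selection.
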