Addgene plasmid #103362: LSB-hsa-miR-219b-5p
Purpose: Used to sense miRNA activity using fluorescence based tools. hsa-miR-219b-5p target in 3' UTR of of mKate. miRNA activity can be measured by the repression of mKate2 relative to EBFP2 fluorescent proteins . Plasmid is inherently unstable; please see Depositor Comments
Depositing lab: Ron Weiss. Depositing organization: Massachusetts Institute of Technology. Publication: A mixed antagonistic/synergistic miRNA repression model enables accurate predictions of multi-input miRNA sensor activity. Gam JJ, Babb J, Weiss R. Nat Commun. 2018 Jun 22;9(1):2430. doi: 10.1038/s41467-018-04575-0. PubMed 29934631.
Backbone
  Vector backbone: Low Sensor Backbone (LSB)
  Vector type: Mammalian Expression, Synthetic Biology
Growth in bacteria
  Bacterial resistance: Ampicillin and Kanamycin, 100 & 50 μg/mL
  Growth temperature: 30°C
  Growth strain: NEB Stable
  Copy number: High Copy
Gene/Insert
  Gene/Insert name: hsa-miR-219b-5p target
  Species: H. sapiens (human)
  Entrez Gene: MIR219B (a.k.a. MIR2964A, hsa-mir-219b, mir-219b)
  Promoter: EF-1a
  Cloning method: Gibson Cloning
Terms and licenses: Academic/Nonprofit Terms; Industry Terms: Not Available to Industry
Depositor comments: Please note that this plasmid is inherently unstable due to a repeating poly A element. We recommend performing a diagnostic digest on multiple colonies upon receipt. The depositors would like to note the presence of several discrepancies between the depositor sequence and physical plasmid sequence. In particular, the sequences upstream and downstream of the puromycin coding region have 10 bp insertions which do not affect the ability to perform puromycin selection. The sequences for those regions within the physical plasmids are as follows: Upstream of Puro: GAATTCGACCGCCTGTCTCAAGGTGCCACC; Downstream of Puro: GCTTTGAGACTACGCGTGAATTCACTCCTC.
How to cite: LSB-hsa-miR-219b-5p was a gift from Ron Weiss (Addgene plasmid # 103362 ; http://n2t.net/addgene:103362 ; RRID:Addgene_103362)
