>Addgene plasmid #103362 | LSB-hsa-miR-219b-5p | depositor partial sequence | sequence record 195774 | hsa-miR-219b-5p target
CGAGAATTGTGGCTGGACATCT
