>Addgene plasmid #103362 | LSB-hsa-miR-219b-5p | addgene partial sequence | sequence record 272261 | mKate2-F 5'-ACCCGCTAAGAACCTCAAGA-3'
TCAAGGAGGCCGACAAAGAGACATACGTCGAGCAGCACGAGGTGGCTGTGGCCAGATACTGCGACCTCCC
TAGCAAACTGGGGCACAAACTTAATTGAGAATTCTACCACCCAGCTTTCTTGTACAAAGTGGTACGTCTC
AAGACCAGAGGTCTCTGCTTGTTTCGGCCGAGAATTGTGGCTGGACATCTCGAGAATTGTGGCTGGACAT
CTCGAGAATTGTGGCTGGACATCTCGAGAATTGTGGCTGGACATCTCAACCAGAAGAGACCTGTGCTTCA
CTCCTCAGGTGCAGGCTGCCTATCAGAAGGTGGTGGCTGGTGTGGCCAATGCCCTGGCTCACAAATACCA
CTGAGATCTTTTTCCCTCTGCCAAAAATTATGGGGACATCATGAAGCCCCTTGAGCATCTGACTTCTGGC
TAATAAAGGAAATTTATTTTCATTGCAATAGTGTGTTGGAATTTTTTGTGTCTCTCACTCGGAAGGACAT
ATGGGAGGGCAAATCATTTAAAACATCAGAATGAGTATTTGGTTTAGAGTTTGGCAACATATGCCCATAT
GCTGGCTG
